Addgene plasmid #64934: pET3a pro-RegIIIg
Purpose: bacterial expression of full length mouse RegIIIgamma
Depositing lab: Lora Hooper. Depositing organization: University of Texas Southwestern Medical Center. Publication: Refolding, purification, and characterization of human and murine RegIII proteins expressed in Escherichia coli. Cash HL, Whitham CV, Hooper LV. Protein Expr Purif. 2006 Jul;48(1):151-9. Epub 2006 Feb 13. 10.1016/j.pep.2006.01.014 PubMed 16504538.
Backbone
  Vector backbone: pET3a
  Backbone manufacturer: Novagen
  Backbone size w/o insert (bp): 4640
  Vector type: Bacterial Expression
Growth in bacteria
  Bacterial resistance: Ampicillin, 100 μg/mL
  Growth temperature: 37°C
  Growth strain: DH5alpha
  Copy number: Low Copy
Gene/Insert
  Gene/Insert name: RegIIIg (alt names: Reg3g; regenerating islet-derived 3 gamma)
  Species: M. musculus (mouse)
  Insert size (bp): 474
  Entrez Gene: Reg3g (a.k.a. AI449515, REG-3-gamma, reg III-gamma)
  Promoter: T7
  Cloning method: Restriction Enzyme; 5′ cloning site NdeI (not destroyed); 3′ cloning site BamHI (not destroyed)
  Sequencing primers: 5′ T7; 3′ T7 terminal
Terms and licenses: Academic/Nonprofit Terms; Industry Terms: Not Available to Industry
How to cite: pET3a pro-RegIIIg was a gift from Lora Hooper (Addgene plasmid # 64934 ; http://n2t.net/addgene:64934 ; RRID:Addgene_64934)
