[The description below was written by a language model from this plasmid's Addgene catalogue record.]
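Description:
pET3a pro-RegIIIg is a bacterial expression plasmid built on the Novagen pET3a backbone (about 4.6 kb without insert) for producing mouse RegIIIgamma (Reg3g, regenerating islet-derived 3 gamma) in Escherichia coli. It is selected with ampicillin, is recorded as low copy, and is maintained in a standard cloning strain (DH5alpha) that lacks T7 RNA polymerase. The record does not name an expression strain. However, as with other pET vectors, protein production requires a host that supplies T7 RNA polymerase, typically a DE3 lysogen.

The 474 bp mouse Reg3g insert was cloned by restriction digestion between the NdeI and BamHI sites, both of which remain intact, placing the coding sequence under control of the T7 promoter. Cloning at NdeI normally positions the insert's start codon at the vector's translation initiation site, downstream of the vector's ribosome binding site. The record lists no fusion tags, so the protein appears to be expressed untagged, although this is not explicitly stated. The "pro" in the name and the stated purpose indicate that the construct encodes the full-length form of the protein rather than a processed form. The exact residue boundaries, including whether the native signal peptide is present, are not given.

The plasmid is intended for recombinant production of murine RegIIIgamma. The associated publication concerns refolding, purification and characterization of human and murine RegIII proteins expressed in E. coli, so the material is suited to biochemical and functional studies of this protein family. No feature table was supplied, so details of the backbone elements beyond those in the catalogue fields are not documented here.
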