>Addgene plasmid #64934 | pET3a pro-RegIIIg | addgene partial sequence | sequence record 115739 | T7 5'-TAATACGACTCACTATAGGG-3'
AGATATACATATGAGCAGCTGCCCCAAGGGCTCCCGTGCCTATGGCTCCTATTGCTATGCCTTGTTTAGT
GTATCTAAAAACTGGTATGATGCAGATATGGCCTGCCAAAAGAGGCCCTCAGGACATCTTGTGTCTGTGC
TCAGTGGCGCTGAAGCTTCCTTCCTGTCCTCCATGATCAAAAGCAGTGGTAACAGTGGCCAATATGTATG
GATTGGGCTCCATGACCCGACACTGGGCTATGAACCCAACAGAGGTGGATGGGAGTGGAGCAATGCTGAT
GTGATGAATTACATCAACTGGGAGACGAATCCTTCCTCTTCCTCAGGCAATCACTGTGGTACCCTGTCAA
GAGCCTCAGGATTTCTGAAGTGGAGAGAGAATTATTGTAACTTAGAGTTACCCTATGTCTGCAAATTCAA
GGCCTAGGGATCCGGCTGCTAACAAAGCCCGAAAGGAAGCTGAGTTGGCTGCTGCCACCGCTGAGCAATA
ACTAGCATAACCCCTTGGGGCCTCTAAACGGGTCTTGAGGGGTTTTTTGCTGAAAGGAGGAACTATATCC
GGATATCCACAGGACGGGTGTGGTCGCCATGATCGCGTAGTCGATAGTGGCTCCAAGTAGCGAAGCGAGC
AGGACTGGGCGGCGGCCAAAGCGGTCGGACAGTGCTCCGAGAACGGGTGCGCATAGAAATTGCATCAACG
CATATAGCGCTAGCAGCACGCCATAGTGACTGGCGATGCTGTCGGAATGGACGATAT
